Addgene plasmid #158673: acGFP NES visual barcode
Purpose: tagging clonal populations with NES acGFP fluorescent protein. Adding NES to acGFP WC
Depositing lab: Ravid Straussman. Depositing organization: Weizmann Institute of Science. Publication: Visual barcodes for clonal-multiplexing of live microscopy-based assays. Kaufman T, Nitzan E, Firestein N, Ginzberg MB, Iyengar S, Patel N, Ben-Hamo R, Porat Z, Hunter J, Hilfinger A, Rotter V, Kafri R, Straussman R. Nat Commun. 2022 May 18;13(1):2725. doi: 10.1038/s41467-022-30008-0. PubMed 35585055.
Backbone
  Vector backbone: pLKO.1
  Backbone size w/o insert (bp): 7387
  Vector type: Mammalian Expression, Lentiviral
  Selectable markers: Puromycin
Growth in bacteria
  Bacterial resistance: Ampicillin, 100 μg/mL
  Growth temperature: 37°C
  Growth strain: NEB Stable
  Copy number: High Copy
Gene/Insert
  Gene/Insert name: acGFP
  Species: H. sapiens (human)
  Insert size (bp): 765
  Promoter: CMV
  Cloning method: Gibson Cloning
Resource information
  A portion of this plasmid was derived from a plasmid made by: AcGFP-LRRK2-WT
Terms and licenses: Academic/Nonprofit Terms; Industry Terms: Not Available to Industry
How to cite: acGFP NES visual barcode was a gift from Ravid Straussman (Addgene plasmid # 158673 ; http://n2t.net/addgene:158673 ; RRID:Addgene_158673)
