[The description below was written by a language model from this plasmid's Addgene catalogue record and pLannotate feature annotations shown in this document.]
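Description:
acGFP NES visual barcode is a third-generation, self-inactivating lentiviral expression plasmid built on a pLKO.1-derived backbone. It is intended for delivery into mammalian cells as packaged virus. In bacteria it is maintained through a high-copy ColE1/pUC origin and selected with ampicillin via the β-lactamase gene. An f1 origin, lac promoter/operator remnants, and T3 and T7 promoters are carried over from the parental cloning vector. The viral portion comprises an RSV promoter fused to a truncated HIV-1 5' LTR, the Ψ packaging signal with a gag fragment, the Rev response element, a cPPT/CTS, and a ΔU3 3' LTR followed by an SV40 polyadenylation signal and SV40 origin. The plasmid supplies only the transfer genome, so structural and regulatory proteins must come from separate packaging plasmids.

Between the LTRs, a CMV enhancer/promoter drives a single open reading frame. It encodes puromycin N-acetyltransferase, an F2A ribosomal skipping peptide and AcGFP1, the green fluorescent protein from Aequorea coerulescens. A WPRE downstream boosts transcript expression. The 2A arrangement yields the resistance enzyme and the fluorescent protein as separate polypeptides from one mRNA, so puromycin-selected cells should also be fluorescent. The catalogue states that a nuclear export signal was added to a whole-cell AcGFP version, restricting fluorescence to the cytoplasm. The feature table does not annotate the NES itself, though unannotated sequence lies just after the AcGFP1 coding region. The catalogue lists the insert species as human, but the annotated fluorescent protein is of jellyfish origin. The stated use is tagging clonal cell populations with a distinguishable colour and localisation pattern, so that mixed clones can be identified in live microscopy assays.
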