Features (pLannotate 1.2.2; 29 found; start..end, strand, type, name):
      1..304     +  enhancer       CMV enhancer: human cytomegalovirus immediate early enhancer
    305..508     +  promoter       CMV promoter: human cytomegalovirus (CMV) immediate early promoter
    534..1130    +  CDS            PuroR (fragment): puromycin N-acetyltransferase; pac from Streptomyces; confers resistance to puromycin
   1170..1235    +  CDS            F2A: 2A peptide from foot-and-mouth disease virus polyprotein Eukaryotic ribosomes fail to insert a peptide bond between the Gly and Pro residues, yielding separate polypeptides.
   1242..1955    +  CDS            AcGFP1: AcGFP1 is a basic (constitutively fluorescent) green fluorescent protein, derived from Aequorea coerulescens.
   2024..2612    +  misc_feature   WPRE: woodchuck hepatitis virus posttranscriptional regulatory element
   2663..2682    +  misc_feature   cPPT/CTS (fragment): central polypurine tract and central termination sequence of HIV-1
   2684..2917    +  LTR            3' LTR (ΔU3): self-inactivating 3' long terminal repeat (LTR) from HIV-1
   2995..3116    +  polyA_signal   SV40 poly(A) signal: SV40 polyadenylation signal
   3156..3291    +  rep_origin     SV40 ori: SV40 origin of replication
   3312..3330    -  promoter       T7 promoter: promoter for bacteriophage T7 RNA polymerase
   3338..3493    +  CDS            lacZα (fragment): LacZα fragment of β-galactosidase; lacZ fragment
   3498..3926    +  rep_origin     f1 ori (sequence partly withheld): f1 bacteriophage origin of replication; arrow indicates direction of (+) strand synthesis
   3979..4083    +  promoter       AmpR promoter: bla
   4084..4944    +  CDS            AmpR: β-lactamase; bla; confers resistance to ampicillin, carbenicillin, and related antibiotics
   5115..5703    +  rep_origin     ori: high-copy-number ColE1/pMB1/pBR322/pUC origin of replication
   5886..5978    +  CDS            lacI (fragment): lac repressor; lacI; The lac repressor binds to the lac operator to inhibit transcription in E. coli. This inhibition can be relieved by adding lactose or isopropyl-β-D-thiogalactopyranoside (IPTG).
   5991..6012    +  protein_bind   CAP binding site: CAP binding activates transcription in the presence of cAMP. E. coli catabolite activator protein
   6027..6057    +  promoter       lac promoter: promoter for the E. coli lac operon
   6065..6081    +  protein_bind   lac operator: The lac repressor binds to the lac operator to inhibit transcription in E. coli. This inhibition can be relieved by adding lactose or isopropyl-β-D-thiogalactopyranoside (IPTG). lac repressor encoded by lacI
   6126..6144    +  promoter       T3 promoter: promoter for bacteriophage T3 RNA polymerase
   6172..6398    +  promoter       RSV promoter: Rous sarcoma virus enhancer/promoter
   6399..6579    +  LTR            5' LTR (truncated): truncated 5' long terminal repeat (LTR) from HIV-1
   6626..6751    +  misc_feature   HIV-1 Ψ: packaging signal of human immunodeficiency virus type 1
   6735..7098    +  CDS            HIV-1 gag (fragment): gag protein from human immunodeficiency virus 1; gag
   7244..7477    +  misc_feature   RRE: The Rev response element (RRE) of HIV-1 allows for Rev-dependent mRNA export from the nucleus to the cytoplasm.
   7854..7882    +  CDS            Rev (fragment): human immunodeficiency virus 1 (HIV-1) Rev protein; rev; enhances nuclear export of unspliced and incompletely spliced viral mRNAs
   7935..8052    +  misc_feature   cPPT/CTS: central polypurine tract and central termination sequence of HIV-1
   8111..8168    +  enhancer       CMV enhancer (fragment): human cytomegalovirus immediate early enhancer
>Addgene plasmid #158673 | acGFP NES visual barcode | addgene full sequence | sequence record 311032 | Addgene NGS Result
CGTTACATAACTTACGGTAAATGGCCCGCCTGGCTGACCGCCCAACGACCCCCGCCCATTGACGTCAATA
ATGACGTATGTTCCCATAGTAACGCCAATAGGGACTTTCCATTGACGTCAATGGGTGGAGTATTTACGGT
AAACTGCCCACTTGGCAGTACATCAAGTGTATCATATGCCAAGTACGCCCCCTATTGACGTCAATGACGG
TAAATGGCCCGCCTGGCATTATGCCCAGTACATGACCTTATGGGACTTTCCTACTTGGCAGTACATCTAC
GTATTAGTCATCGCTATTACCATGGTGATGCGGTTTTGGCAGTACATCAATGGGCGTGGATAGCGGTTTG
ACTCACGGGGATTTCCAAGTCTCCACCCCATTGACGTCAATGGGAGTTTGTTTTGGCACCAAAATCAACG
GGACTTTCCAAAATGTCGTAACAACTCCGCCCCATTGACGCAAATGGGCGGTAGGCGTGTACGGTGGGAG
GTCTATATAAGCAGAGCTCTCTGGCTAACTGTCGGGATCCACCATGACCGAGTACAAGCCCACCGTGCGC
CTCGCCACCCGCGACGACGTGCCCAGGGCCGTCCGCACCCTCGCCGCCGCTTTCGCCGACTACCCCGCCA
CCCGCCACACCGTCGATCCCGACCGCCACATCGAGCGGGTCACCGAGCTGCAAGAACTCTTCCTCACCCG
CGTCGGGCTCGACATCGGCAAGGTGTGGGTCGCTGACGACGGCGCCGCAGTGGCTGTCTGGACCACACCC
GAGAGCGTCGAAGCTGGGGCGGTGTTCGCCGAGATCGGCCCTCGCATGGCCGAGTTGAGCGGTTCCCGGC
TGGCCGCTCAGCAACAGATGGAAGGCCTCCTGGCTCCACACCGGCCCAAGGAGCCCGCATGGTTCCTGGC
CACCGTCGGCGTCTCTCCCGACCACCAGGGCAAGGGTCTGGGCAGCGCCGTCGTGCTCCCCGGAGTGGAG
GCTGCCGAGCGCGCCGGGGTGCCCGCCTTCCTGGAGACCTCCGCACCCCGCAACCTCCCCTTCTACGAGC
GGCTCGGCTTCACCGTCACCGCCGACGTGGAGGTGCCCGAAGGACCACGCACCTGGTGCATGACCCGCAA
GCCCGGTGCCCTGCAGGGATCTGGCGAAGCCAGACACAAACAGAAAATTGTGAAACAGACTTTGAATTTT
GACCTTCTCAAGTTGGCGGGAGACGTGGAGTCCAACCCAGGGCCCGCTAGCATGGTGAGCAAGGGCGCCG
AGCTGTTCACCGGCATCGTGCCCATCCTGATCGAGCTGAATGGCGATGTGAATGGCCACAAGTTCAGCGT
GAGCGGCGAGGGCGAGGGCGATGCCACCTACGGCAAGCTGACCCTGAAGTTCATCTGCACCACCGGCAAG
CTGCCTGTGCCCTGGCCCACCCTGGTGACCACCCTGAGCTACGGCGTGCAGTGCTTCTCACGCTACCCCG
ATCACATGAAGCAGCACGACTTCTTCAAGAGCGCCATGCCTGAGGGCTACATCCAGGAGCGCACCATCTT
CTTCGAGGATGACGGCAACTACAAGTCGCGCGCCGAGGTGAAGTTCGAGGGCGATACCCTGGTGAATCGC
ATCGAGCTGACCGGCACCGATTTCAAGGAGGATGGCAACATCCTGGGCAATAAGATGGAGTACAACTACA
ACGCCCACAATGTGTACATCATGACCGACAAGGCCAAGAATGGCATCAAGGTGAACTTCAAGATCCGCCA
CAACATCGAGGATGGCAGCGTGCAGCTGGCCGACCACTACCAGCAGAATACCCCCATCGGCGATGGCCCT
GTGCTGCTGCCCGATAACCACTACCTGTCCACCCAGAGCGCCCTGTCCAAGGACCCCAACGAGAAGCGCG
ATCACATGATCTACTTCGGCTTCGTGACCGCCGCCGCCATCACCCACGGCATGGATGAGCTGTACAGTGA
GCTGCAGAACAAGCTGGAAGAGTTGGATCTGGACTCGTACAAGTAAAGACGCGTTAAGTCGACAATCAAC
CTCTGGATTACAAAATTTGTGAAAGATTGACTGGTATTCTTAACTATGTTGCTCCTTTTACGCTATGTGG
ATACGCTGCTTTAATGCCTTTGTATCATGCTATTGCTTCCCGTATGGCTTTCATTTTCTCCTCCTTGTAT
AAATCCTGGTTGCTGTCTCTTTATGAGGAGTTGTGGCCCGTTGTCAGGCAACGTGGCGTGGTGTGCACTG
TGTTTGCTGACGCAACCCCCACTGGTTGGGGCATTGCCACCACCTGTCAGCTCCTTTCCGGGACTTTCGC
TTTCCCCCTCCCTATTGCCACGGCGGAACTCATCGCCGCCTGCCTTGCCCGCTGCTGGACAGGGGCTCGG
CTGTTGGGCACTGACAATTCCGTGGTGTTGTCGGGGAAATCATCGTCCTTTCCTTGGCTGCTCGCCTGTG
TTGCCACCTGGATTCTGCGCGGGACGTCCTTCTGCTACGTCCCTTCGGCCCTCAATCCAGCGGACCTTCC
TTCCCGCGGCCTGCTGCCGGCTCTGCGGCCTCTTCCGCGTCTTCGCCTTCGCCCTCAGACGAGTCGGATC
TCCCTTTGGGCCGCCTCCCCGCGTCGACTTTAAGACCAATGACTTACAAGGCAGCTGTAGATCTTAGCCA
CTTTTTAAAAGAAAAGGGGGGACTGGAAGGGCTAATTCACTCCCAACGAAGACAAGATCTGCTTTTTGCT
TGTACTGGGTCTCTCTGGTTAGACCAGATCTGAGCCTGGGAGCTCTCTGGCTAACTAGGGAACCCACTGC
TTAAGCCTCAATAAAGCTTGCCTTGAGTGCTTCAAGTAGTGTGTGCCCGTCTGTTGTGTGACTCTGGTAA
CTAGAGATCCCTCAGACCCTTTTAGTCAGTGTGGAAAATCTCTAGCAGTACGTATAGTAGTTCATGTCAT
CTTATTATTCAGTATTTATAACTTGCAAAGAAATGAATATCAGAGAGTGAGAGGAACTTGTTTATTGCAG
CTTATAATGGTTACAAATAAAGCAATAGCATCACAAATTTCACAAATAAAGCATTTTTTTCACTGCATTC
TAGTTGTGGTTTGTCCAAACTCATCAATGTATCTTATCATGTCTGGCTCTAGCTATCCCGCCCCTAACTC
CGCCCATCCCGCCCCTAACTCCGCCCAGTTCCGCCCATTCTCCGCCCCATGGCTGACTAATTTTTTTTAT
TTATGCAGAGGCCGAGGCCGCCTCGGCCTCTGAGCTATTCCAGAAGTAGTGAGGAGGCTTTTTTGGAGGC
CTAGGGACGTACCCAATTCGCCCTATAGTGAGTCGTATTACGCGCGCTCACTGGCCGTCGTTTTACAACG
TCGTGACTGGGAAAACCCTGGCGTTACCCAACTTAATCGCCTTGCAGCACATCCCCCTTTCGCCAGCTGG
CGTAATAGCGAAGAGGCCCGCACCGATCGCCCTTCCCAACAGTTGCGCAGCCTGAATGGCGAATGGG
[124 nt withheld, positions 3498-3621]
C
[91 nt withheld, positions 3623-3713]
A
[49 nt withheld, positions 3715-3763]
CCTTTGACGTTGGAGTCCACGTTCTTT
[37 nt withheld, positions 3791-3827]
ACCCTATCTCGGTCTATTCTTTTGATTTATAAGGGATTTTGCCGATTTCGGCCTATTGGTTAAAAAATGA
GCTGATTTAACAAAAATTTAACGCGAATTTTAACAAAATATTAACGCTTACAATTTAGGTGGCACTTTTC
GGGGAAATGTGCGCGGAACCCCTATTTGTTTATTTTTCTAAATACATTCAAATATGTATCCGCTCATGAG
ACAATAACCCTGATAAATGCTTCAATAATATTGAAAAAGGAAGAGTATGAGTATTCAACATTTCCGTGTC
GCCCTTATTCCCTTTTTTGCGGCATTTTGCCTTCCTGTTTTTGCTCACCCAGAAACGCTGGTGAAAGTAA
AAGATGCTGAAGATCAGTTGGGTGCACGAGTGGGTTACATCGAACTGGATCTCAACAGCGGTAAGATCCT
TGAGAGTTTTCGCCCCGAAGAACGTTTTCCAATGATGAGCACTTTTAAAGTTCTGCTATGTGGCGCGGTA
TTATCCCGTATTGACGCCGGGCAAGAGCAACTCGGTCGCCGCATACACTATTCTCAGAATGACTTGGTTG
AGTACTCACCAGTCACAGAAAAGCATCTTACGGATGGCATGACAGTAAGAGAATTATGCAGTGCTGCCAT
AACCATGAGTGATAACACTGCGGCCAACTTACTTCTGACAACGATCGGAGGACCGAAGGAGCTAACCGCT
TTTTTGCACAACATGGGGGATCATGTAACTCGCCTTGATCGTTGGGAACCGGAGCTGAATGAAGCCATAC
CAAACGACGAGCGTGACACCACGATGCCTGTAGCAATGGCAACAACGTTGCGCAAACTATTAACTGGCGA
ACTACTTACTCTAGCTTCCCGGCAACAATTAATAGACTGGATGGAGGCGGATAAAGTTGCAGGACCACTT
CTGCGCTCGGCCCTTCCGGCTGGCTGGTTTATTGCTGATAAATCTGGAGCCGGTGAGCGTGGGTCTCGCG
GTATCATTGCAGCACTGGGGCCAGATGGTAAGCCCTCCCGTATCGTAGTTATCTACACGACGGGGAGTCA
GGCAACTATGGATGAACGAAATAGACAGATCGCTGAGATAGGTGCCTCACTGATTAAGCATTGGTAACTG
TCAGACCAAGTTTACTCATATATACTTTAGATTGATTTAAAACTTCATTTTTAATTTAAAAGGATCTAGG
TGAAGATCCTTTTTGATAATCTCATGACCAAAATCCCTTAACGTGAGTTTTCGTTCCACTGAGCGTCAGA
CCCCGTAGAAAAGATCAAAGGATCTTCTTGAGATCCTTTTTTTCTGCGCGTAATCTGCTGCTTGCAAACA
AAAAAACCACCGCTACCAGCGGTGGTTTGTTTGCCGGATCAAGAGCTACCAACTCTTTTTCCGAAGGTAA
CTGGCTTCAGCAGAGCGCAGATACCAAATACTGTTCTTCTAGTGTAGCCGTAGTTAGGCCACCACTTCAA
GAACTCTGTAGCACCGCCTACATACCTCGCTCTGCTAATCCTGTTACCAGTGGCTGCTGCCAGTGGCGAT
AAGTCGTGTCTTACCGGGTTGGACTCAAGACGATAGTTACCGGATAAGGCGCAGCGGTCGGGCTGAACGG
GGGGTTCGTGCACACAGCCCAGCTTGGAGCGAACGACCTACACCGAACTGAGATACCTACAGCGTGAGCT
ATGAGAAAGCGCCACGCTTCCCGAAGGGAGAAAGGCGGACAGGTATCCGGTAAGCGGCAGGGTCGGAACA
GGAGAGCGCACGAGGGAGCTTCCAGGGGGAAACGCCTGGTATCTTTATAGTCCTGTCGGGTTTCGCCACC
TCTGACTTGAGCGTCGATTTTTGTGATGCTCGTCAGGGGGGCGGAGCCTATGGAAAAACGCCAGCAACGC
GGCCTTTTTACGGTTCCTGGCCTTTTGCTGGCCTTTTGCTCACATGTTCTTTCCTGCGTTATCCCCTGAT
TCTGTGGATAACCGTATTACCGCCTTTGAGTGAGCTGATACCGCTCGCCGCAGCCGAACGACCGAGCGCA
GCGAGTCAGTGAGCGAGGAAGCGGAAGAGCGCCCAATACGCAAACCGCCTCTCCCCGCGCGTTGGCCGAT
TCATTAATGCAGCTGGCACGACAGGTTTCCCGACTGGAAAGCGGGCAGTGAGCGCAACGCAATTAATGTG
AGTTAGCTCACTCATTAGGCACCCCAGGCTTTACACTTTATGCTTCCGGCTCGTATGTTGTGTGGAATTG
TGAGCGGATAACAATTTCACACAGGAAACAGCTATGACCATGATTACGCCAAGCGCGCAATTAACCCTCA
CTAAAGGGAACAAAAGCTGGAGCTGCAAGCTTAATGTAGTCTTATGCAATACTCTTGTAGTCTTGCAACA
TGGTAACGATGAGTTAGCAACATGCCTTACAAGGAGAGAAAAAGCACCGTGCATGCCGATTGGTGGAAGT
AAGGTGGTACGATCGTGCCTTATTAGGAAGGCAACAGACGGGTCTGACATGGATTGGACGAACCACTGAA
TTGCCGCATTGCAGAGATATTGTATTTAAGTGCCTAGCTCGATACATAAACGGGTCTCTCTGGTTAGACC
AGATCTGAGCCTGGGAGCTCTCTGGCTAACTAGGGAACCCACTGCTTAAGCCTCAATAAAGCTTGCCTTG
AGTGCTTCAAGTAGTGTGTGCCCGTCTGTTGTGTGACTCTGGTAACTAGAGATCCCTCAGACCCTTTTAG
TCAGTGTGGAAAATCTCTAGCAGTGGCGCCCGAACAGGGACTTGAAAGCGAAAGGGAAACCAGAGGAGCT
CTCTCGACGCAGGACTCGGCTTGCTGAAGCGCGCACGGCAAGAGGCGAGGGGCGGCGACTGGTGAGTACG
CCAAAAATTTTGACTAGCGGAGGCTAGAAGGAGAGAGATGGGTGCGAGAGCGTCAGTATTAAGCGGGGGA
GAATTAGATCGCGATGGGAAAAAATTCGGTTAAGGCCAGGGGGAAAGAAAAAATATAAATTAAAACATAT
AGTATGGGCAAGCAGGGAGCTAGAACGATTCGCAGTTAATCCTGGCCTGTTAGAAACATCAGAAGGCTGT
AGACAAATACTGGGACAGCTACAACCATCCCTTCAGACAGGATCAGAAGAACTTAGATCATTATATAATA
CAGTAGCAACCCTCTATTGTGTGCATCAAAGGATAGAGATAAAAGACACCAAGGAAGCTTTAGACAAGAT
AGAGGAAGAGCAAAACAAAAGTAAGACCACCGCACAGCAAGCGGCCGCTGATCTTCAGACCTGGAGGAGG
AGATATGAGGGACAATTGGAGAAGTGAATTATATAAATATAAAGTAGTAAAAATTGAACCATTAGGAGTA
GCACCCACCAAGGCAAAGAGAAGAGTGGTGCAGAGAGAAAAAAGAGCAGTGGGAATAGGAGCTTTGTTCC
TTGGGTTCTTGGGAGCAGCAGGAAGCACTATGGGCGCAGCGTCAATGACGCTGACGGTACAGGCCAGACA
ATTATTGTCTGGTATAGTGCAGCAGCAGAACAATTTGCTGAGGGCTATTGAGGCGCAACAGCATCTGTTG
CAACTCACAGTCTGGGGCATCAAGCAGCTCCAGGCAAGAATCCTGGCTGTGGAAAGATACCTAAAGGATC
AACAGCTCCTGGGGATTTGGGGTTGCTCTGGAAAACTCATTTGCACCACTGCTGTGCCTTGGAATGCTAG
TTGGAGTAATAAATCTCTGGAACAGATTTGGAATCACACGACCTGGATGGAGTGGGACAGAGAAATTAAC
AATTACACAAGCTTAATACACTCCTTAATTGAAGAATCGCAAAACCAGCAAGAAAAGAATGAACAAGAAT
TATTGGAATTAGATAAATGGGCAAGTTTGTGGAATTGGTTTAACATAACAAATTGGCTGTGGTATATAAA
ATTATTCATAATGATAGTAGGAGGCTTGGTAGGTTTAAGAATAGTTTTTGCTGTACTTTCTATAGTGAAT
AGAGTTAGGCAGGGATATTCACCATTATCGTTTCAGACCCACCTCCCAACCCCGAGGGGACCCGATATCG
CGGCCGCAATTCTAGATCTTGAGACAAATGGCAGTATTCATCCACAATTTTAAAAGAAAAGGGGGGATTG
GGGGGTACAGTGCAGGGGAAAGAATAGTAGACATAATAGCAACAGACATACAAACTAAAGAATTACAAAA
ACAAATTACAAAAATTCAAAATTTTCGGGTTTATTACAGGGACAGCAGAGATCCACTTTGGCGCCGGCTC
GAGGGGGCCCGGGGTTATTAATAGTAATCAATTACGGGGTCATTAGTTCATAGCCCATATATGGAGTTCC
G
